Addgene plasmid #26408: pF147 pSOD1A4VAcGFP1
Depositing lab: Elizabeth Fisher. Depositing organization: Medical Research Council, South Africa. Publication: Modification of superoxide dismutase 1 (SOD1) properties by a GFP tag--implications for research into amyotrophic lateral sclerosis (ALS). Stevens JC, Chia R, Hendriks WT, Bros-Facer V, van Minnen J, Martin JE, Jackson GS, Greensmith L, Schiavo G, Fisher EM. PLoS One. 2010 . 5(3):e9541. 10.1371/journal.pone.0009541 PubMed 20221404.
Backbone
  Vector backbone: pAcGFP1-N1
  Backbone manufacturer: Clontech
  Backbone size w/o insert (bp): 4700
  Vector type: Mammalian Expression
  Selectable markers: Neomycin (select with G418)
Growth in bacteria
  Bacterial resistance: Kanamycin, 50 μg/mL
  Growth temperature: 37°C
  Growth strain: DH5alpha
  Copy number: Unknown
Gene/Insert
  Gene/Insert name: SOD1
  Species: H. sapiens (human)
  Insert size (bp): 470
  Mutation: A4V
  Entrez Gene: SOD1 (a.k.a. ALS, ALS1, HEL-S-44, IPOA, SOD, STAHP, hSod1, homodimer)
  Tag / fusion protein: GFP (C terminal on insert)
  Cloning method: Restriction Enzyme; 5′ cloning site EcoRI (not destroyed); 3′ cloning site SalI (not destroyed)
  Sequencing primers: 5′ CMV-F
Resource information
  A portion of this plasmid was derived from a plasmid made by: human cDNA insert from cDNA clone cSOD1 from Professor Yoram Groner as described in Lieman-Hurwitzet al., 1982 and Sherman et al 1983.
Terms and licenses: Academic/Nonprofit Terms; Industry Terms: Not Available to Industry
Depositor comments: The complete cDNA was subcloned into the vector pET28. Site directed mutagenesis changed wildtype DNA sequence for codon 4 of the cDNA from GCC to GTC, resulting in the A4V mutation in the protein and then a PCR amplified the complete cDNA with EcoRI and SalI sites on the 5’ and 3’ end respectively. This EcoRI-Sal1 0.47kb fragment was cloned into the respective EcoRI and SalI sites of pAcGFP1N1. Thus SOD1 is 5’ of GFP and SOD1 lies upstream of GFP in the SOD1-GFP fusion protein.
How to cite: pF147 pSOD1A4VAcGFP1 was a gift from Elizabeth Fisher (Addgene plasmid # 26408 ; http://n2t.net/addgene:26408 ; RRID:Addgene_26408)
