[The description below was written by a language model from this plasmid's Addgene catalogue record.]
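Description:
pF147 pSOD1A4VAcGFP1 is a mammalian expression plasmid built on the Clontech pAcGFP1-N1 backbone (about 4.7 kb without insert). It encodes human superoxide dismutase 1 carrying the A4V substitution, fused at its C terminus to the AcGFP1 green fluorescent protein. The plasmid is propagated in E. coli under kanamycin selection, and it carries a neomycin resistance marker so that transfected mammalian cells can be selected with G418. The record does not explicitly name the promoter. However, a CMV forward primer is listed for sequencing, which fits the CMV immediate-early promoter normally found upstream of the cloning site in N1-series vectors. No feature table is provided, so the origins of replication and polyadenylation signals are not documented here.

The insert is the complete human SOD1 cDNA, roughly 0.47 kb, derived from an earlier cDNA clone. It was first subcloned into pET28, where site-directed mutagenesis changed codon 4 from alanine to valine. The mutated cDNA was then PCR-amplified with flanking EcoRI and SalI sites and ligated into the corresponding sites of pAcGFP1-N1, and both sites remain intact. This places SOD1 upstream of the GFP coding sequence, so translation yields a single SOD1(A4V)-GFP fusion protein.

SOD1 is listed under the ALS1 alias, and the associated publication examined how a GFP tag alters SOD1 properties and what this means for amyotrophic lateral sclerosis research. The construct is therefore suited to expressing and visualising fluorescently tagged mutant SOD1 in cultured mammalian cells, for example to follow its localisation or behaviour, bearing in mind that the tag itself may influence the protein.
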