>Addgene plasmid #26408 | pF147 pSOD1A4VAcGFP1 | depositor partial sequence | sequence record 12456 | Author sequence
AATTCCATGGCGACGAAGGTTGTGTGCGTGCTGAAGGGCGACGGCCCAGTGCAGGGCATCATCAATTTCG
AGCAGAAGGAAAGTAATGGACCAGTGAAGGTGTGGGGAAGCATTAAAGGACTGACTGAAGGCCTGCATGG
ATTCCATGTTCATGAGTTTGGAGATAATACAGCAGGCTGTACCAGTGCAGGTCCTCACTTTAATCCTCTA
TCCAGAAAACACGGTGGGCCAAAGGATGAAGAGAGGCATGTTGGAGACTTGGGCAATGTGACTGCTGACA
AAGATGGTGTGGCCGATGTGTCTATTGAAGATTCTGTGATCTCACTCTCAGGAGACCATTGCATCATTGG
CCGCACACTGGTGGTCCATGAAAAAGCAGATGACTTGGGCAAAGGTGGTAATGAAGAAAGTACAAAGACA
GGAAACGCTGGAAGTCGTTTGGCTTGTGGTGTAATTGGGATCGCCCAAGGG
