>Addgene plasmid #26408 | pF147 pSOD1A4VAcGFP1 | addgene partial sequence | sequence record 32604 | 26408 with CMV-F
AGCAGAGCTGGTTTAGTGAACCGTCAGATCCGCTAGCGCTACCGGACTCAGATCTCGAGCTCAAGCTTCG
AATTCCATGGCGACGAAGGTTGTGTGCGTGCTGAAGGGCGACGGCCCAGTGCAGGGCATCATCAATTTCG
AGCAGAAGGAAAGTAATGGACCAGTGAAGGTGTGGGGAAGCATTAAAGGACTGACTGAAGGCCTGCATGG
ATTCCATGTTCATGAGTTTGGAGATAATACAGCAGGCTGTACCAGTGCAGGTCCTCACTTTAATCCTCTA
TCCAGAAAACACGGTGGGCCAAAGGATGAAGAGAGGCATGTTGGAGACTTGGGCAATGTGACTGCTGACA
AAGATGGTGTGGCCGATGTGTCTATTGAAGATTCTGTGATCTCACTCTCAGGAGACCATTGCATCATTGG
CCGCACACTGGTGGTCCATGAAAAAGCAGATGACTTGGGCAAAGGTGGAAATGAAGAAAGTACAAAGACA
GGAAACGCTGGAAGTCGTTTGGCTTGTGGTGTAATTGGGATCGCCCAAGGGTCGACGGTACCGCGGGCCC
GGGATCCACCGGTCATGGTGAGCAAGGGCGCCGAGCTGTTCACCGGCATCGTGCCCATCCTGATCGAGCT
GAATGGCGATGTGAATGGCCACAAGTTCAGCGTGAGCGGCGAGGGCGAGGGCGATGCCACCTACGGCAAG
CTGACCCTGAAGTTCATCTGCACCACCGGCAAGCTGCCTGTGCCCTGGCCCACCCTGGTGACCACCCTGA
GCTACGGCGTGCAGTGCTTCTCACGCTACCCCGATCACATGAAGCAGCACGACTTCTTCAAGAGCGCCAT
GCCTGAGGGCTAC
